Addgene plasmid #54672: mCitrine-Peroxisomes-2
Purpose: Localization: Peroxisomes, Excitation: 516, Emission: 529
Depositing lab: Michael Davidson. Depositing organization: Florida State University, Tallahassee.
Backbone
  Vector backbone: mCitrine-Peroxisomes
  Backbone size w/o insert (bp): 4800
  Vector type: Mammalian Expression
  Selectable markers: Neomycin (select with G418)
  Backbone size (bp): 4800
  Tag / fusion protein: mCitrine (C terminal on backbone); Peroximal Targeting Signal 1 (PTS1) (C terminal on backbone)
Growth in bacteria
  Bacterial resistance: Kanamycin, 50 μg/mL
  Growth temperature: 37°C
  Growth strain: DH5alpha
  Copy number: High Copy
Gene/Insert
  Gene/Insert name: mCitrine-Peroxisomes
  Tag / fusion protein: Peroxisomal Targeting Signal 1 (PTS1; Ser-Lys-Leu) (C terminal on insert)
Terms and licenses: Academic/Nonprofit Terms; Industry Terms
Depositor comments: . Excitation = 516; Emission = 529
How to cite: mCitrine-Peroxisomes-2 was a gift from Michael Davidson (Addgene plasmid # 54672 ; http://n2t.net/addgene:54672 ; RRID:Addgene_54672)
