[The description below was written by a language model from this plasmid's Addgene catalogue record.]
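Description:
mCitrine-Peroxisomes-2 is a mammalian expression plasmid that produces the yellow fluorescent protein mCitrine directed to peroxisomes. The record lists a backbone of about 4.8 kb. The plasmid is maintained in E. coli at high copy number under kanamycin selection, and it carries a neomycin resistance marker so that transfected mammalian cells can be selected with G418. No feature table is provided, and the catalogue fields do not name the promoter driving expression, the polyadenylation signal or the replication origins, so these elements cannot be stated from the record.

The payload is mCitrine carrying a peroxisomal targeting signal type 1 (PTS1) at its C terminus, the tripeptide Ser-Lys-Leu. PTS1 is a C-terminal motif recognised in the cytosol by the peroxisomal import receptor, which delivers fully folded cargo proteins into the peroxisomal matrix. Appending it to a fluorescent protein is therefore enough to concentrate fluorescence within peroxisomes, which typically appear as small punctate structures scattered through the cytoplasm. No other protein partner is recorded in the fusion, so the construct acts as a pure organelle marker rather than a tagged version of a native peroxisomal protein.

The stated purpose is peroxisome localization, with an excitation maximum of 516 nm and an emission maximum of 529 nm. The plasmid suits fluorescence imaging of peroxisome number, distribution and dynamics in transfected mammalian cells. It can also serve as a yellow-channel reference marker in colocalization experiments alongside spectrally distinct fluorescent proteins.
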