>Addgene plasmid #54672 | mCitrine-Peroxisomes-2 | depositor partial sequence | sequence record 85069 | insert sequence
GCCCCCATTGACGCAAATGGGCGGTAGGCGTGTACGGTGGGAGGTCTATATAAGCAGAGCTGGTTTAGTG
AACCGTCAGATCCGCTAGCGCTACCGGACTCAGATCTCGAGCTCAAGCTTCGAATTCTGCAGTCGACGGT
ACCGCGGGCCCGGGATCCACCGGTCGCCACCATGGTGAGCAAGGGCGAGGAGCTGTTCACCGGGGTGGTG
CCCATCCTGGTCGAGCTGGACGGCGACGTAAACGGCCACAAGTTCAGCGTGTCCGGCGAGGGCGAGGGCG
ATGCCACCTACGGCAAGCTGACCCTGAAGTTCATCTGCACCACCGGCAAGCTGCCCGTGCCCTGGCCCAC
CCTCGTGACCACCTTCGGCTACGGCCTGATGTGCTTCGCCCGCTACCCCGACCACATGAAGCAGCACGAC
TTCTTCAAGTCCGCCATGCCCGAAGGCTACGTCCAGGAGCGCACCATCTTCTTCAAGGACGACGGCAACT
ACAAGACCCGCGCCGAGGTGAAGTTCGAGGGCGACACCCTGGTGAACCGCATCGAGCTGAAGGGCATCGA
CTTCAAGGAGGACGGCAACATCCTGGGGCACAAGCTGGAGTACAACTACAACAGCCACAACGTCTATATC
ATGGCCGACAAGCAGAAGAACGGCATCAAGGTGAACTTCAAGATCCGCCACAACATCGAGGACGGCAGCG
TGCAGCTCGCCGACCACTACCAGCAGAACACCCCCATCGGCGACGGCCCCGTGCTGCTGCCCGACAACCA
CTACCTGAGCTACCAGTCCAAGCTGAGCAAAGACCCCAACGAGAAGCGCGATCACATGGTCCTGCTGGAG
TTCGTGACCGCCGCCGGGATCACTCTCGGCATGGACGAGCTGTACAAGTCCGGATCCAAGCTGTAGCGGC
CGCGACTCTAGATCATAATCAGCCATACCACATTTGTAGAGGTTTTACTTGCTTTAAAAAACCTCCCACA
CCTCCCCCCTGAAC
