>Addgene plasmid #54672 | mCitrine-Peroxisomes-2 | addgene partial sequence | sequence record 90523 | CMV-F 5'-CGCAAATGGGCGGTAGGCGTG-3'
GTGAACCGTCAGATCCGCTAGCGCTACCGGACTCAGATCTCGAGCTCAAGCTTCGAATTCTGCAGTCGAC
GGTACCGCGGGCCCGGGATCCACCGGTCGCCACCATGGTGAGCAAGGGCGAGGAGCTGTTCACCGGGGTG
GTGCCCATCCTGGTCGAGCTGGACGGCGACGTAAACGGCCACAAGTTCAGCGTGTCCGGCGAGGGCGAGG
GCGATGCCACCTACGGCAAGCTGACCCTGAAGTTCATCTGCACCACCGGCAAGCTGCCCGTGCCCTGGCC
CACCCTCGTGACCACCTTCGGCTACGGCCTGATGTGCTTCGCCCGCTACCCCGACCACATGAAGCAGCAC
GACTTCTTCAAGTCCGCCATGCCCGAAGGCTACGTCCAGGAGCGCACCATCTTCTTCAAGGACGACGGCA
ACTACAAGACCCGCGCCGAGGTGAAGTTCGAGGGCGACACCCTGGTGAACCGCATCGAGCTGAAGGGCAT
CGACTTCAAGGAGGACGGCAACATCCTGGGGCACAAGCTGGAGTACAACTACAACAGCCACAACGTCTAT
ATCATGGCCGACAAGCAGAAGAACGGCATCAAGGTGAACTTCAAGATCCGCCACAACATCGAGGACGGCA
GCGTGCAGCTCGCCGACCACTACCAGCAGAACACCCCCATCGGCGACGGCCCCGTGCTGCTGCCCGACAA
CCACTACCTGAGCTACCAGTCCAAGCTGAGCAAAGACCCCAACGAGAAGCGCGATCACATGGTCCTGCTG
GAGTTCGTGACCGCCGCCGGGATCACTCTCGGCATGGACGAGCTGTACAAGTCCGGATCCAAGCTGTAGC
GGCCGCGACTCTAGATCATAATCAGCCATACCACATTTGTAGAGGTT
